>Addgene plasmid #126697 | pSCGB3A2_HL-P2A-TagBFP-PGK-NeoR-SCGB3A2_HR | addgene full sequence | sequence record 245776 | Addgene NGS Result
AAAGGGGGATGTGCTGCAAGGCGATTAAGTTGGGTAACGCCAGGGTTTTCCCAGTCACGACGTTGTAAAA
CGACGGCCAGTGAATTGTAATACGACTCACTATAGGGCGAATTGGGTACCGGGCCCCCCCTCGAGGTCGA
CGGTATCGATAAGCTTGATATCGAATTCCGGCTAGCGTAAGATGAGTGGATCTGGAATGGAGCTATTGAT
GGACACAGGGAAAGAAGATGAGGTCATAGTCTGGGCCCAGATGTGCCTGTCTCACCTGGTTTCTCTTTTT
CCTGCAGCTACTGCCTTCCTCATCAACAAAGTGCCCCTTCCTGTTGACAAGTTGGCACCTTTACCTCTGG
ACAACATTCTTCCCTTTATGGATCCATTAAAGCTTCTTCTGAAAACTCTGGGCATTTCTGTTGAGCACCT
TGTGGAGGGGCTAAGGAAGTGTGTAAATGAGCTGGGACCAGAGGCTTCTGAAGCTGTGAAGAAACTGCTG
GTAACCACAGCTTGGGAGGCTAATCTGCCAAAGGGGAGGCATACTCACCCTGAATGTCTAGCTCCTCTTC
TTGTCCCTTGTAAATGTGCATTTCCACTTTACTGATTATATTCATAGGAAGTTTGCACATCCTGGAATCT
CAGGAAAAATACAATTTCTACATTTCTGGGAAGGGTTTTTGAATGATAGTGACATGTGTTATAGTTGTGA
CAATACCATTTACCACCTTCGTGATTTTGGATGAGACGTAATCACTCTGAGTTTTTGTTTCCCCATCAGT
AAAATAGTGGCCAAACAGGACACTGGAAGTGAATATGTTTTGAAACATGCGAATTACATGTAAGCTGCTC
TAAATTTTGTTGTCCTTCTACATTTCAGGAGGCGCTAGCCACTAACTTCTCCCTGTTGAAACAAGCAGGG
GATGTCGAAGAGAATCCCGGGCCAATGAGCGAGCTGATTAAGGAGAACATGCACATGAAGCTGTACATGG
AGGGCACCGTGGACAACCATCACTTCAAGTGCACATCCGAGGGCGAAGGCAAGCCCTACGAGGGCACCCA
GACCATGAGAATCAAGGTGGTCGAGGGCGGCCCTCTCCCCTTCGCCTTCGACATCCTGGCTACTAGCTTC
CTCTACGGCAGCAAGACCTTCATCAACCACACCCAGGGCATCCCCGACTTCTTCAAGCAGTCCTTCCCTG
AGGGCTTCACATGGGAGAGAGTCACCACATACGAAGACGGGGGCGTGCTGACCGCTACCCAGGACACCAG
CCTCCAGGACGGCTGCCTCATCTACAACGTCAAGATCAGAGGGGTGAACTTCACATCCAACGGCCCTGTG
ATGCAGAAGAAAACACTCGGCTGGGAGGCCTTCACCGAGACGCTGTACCCCGCTGACGGCGGCCTGGAAG
GCAGAAACGACATGGCCCTGAAGCTCGTGGGCGGGAGCCATCTGATCGCAAACATCAAGACCACATATAG
ATCCAAGAAACCCGCTAAGAACCTCAAGATGCCTGGCGTCTACTATGTGGACTACAGACTGGAAAGAATC
AAGGAGGCCAACAACGAGACCTACGTCGAGCAGCACGAGGTGGCAGTGGCCAGATACTGCGACCTCCCTA
GCAAACTGGGGCACAAGCTTAATTAAATAAGAATTCCGATCATATTCAATAACCCTTAATATAACTTCGT
ATAATGTATGCTATACGAAGTTATTAGGTCTGAAGAGGAGTTTACGTCCAGCCAAGCTTAGGATCTCGAC
CTCGAAATTCTACCGGGTAGGGGAGGCGCTTTTCCCAAGGCAGTCTGGAGCATGCGCTTTAGCAGCCCCG
CTGGCACTTGGCGCTACACAAGTGGCCTCTGGCCTCGCACACATTCCACATCCACCGGTAGCGCCAACCG
GCTCCGTTCTTTGGTGGCCCCTTCGCGCCACCTTCTACTCCTCCCCTAGTCAGGAAGTTCCCCCCCGCCC
CGCAGCTCGCGTCGTGCAGGACGTGACAAATGGAAGTAGCACGTCTCACTAGTCTCGTGCAGATGGACAG
CACCGCTGAGCAATGGAAGCGGGTAGGCCTTTGGGGCAGCGGCCAATAGCAGCTTTGCTCCTTCGCTTTC
TGGGCTCAGAGGCTGGGAAGGGGTGGGTCCGGGGGCGGGCTCAGGGGCGGGCTCAGGGGCGGGGCGGGCG
CCCGAAGGTCCTCCGGAGGCCCGGCATTCTGCACGCTTCAAAAGCGCACGTCTGCCGCGCTGTTCTCCTC
TTCCTCATCTCCGGGCCTTTCGACCTGCATCCATCTAGATCTCGAGCAGCTGAAGCTTACCATGGGATCA
GCCATTGAACAAGATGGATTGCACGCAGGTTCTCCGGCCGCTTGGGTGGAGAGGCTATTCGGCTATGACT
GGGCACAACAGACAATCGGCTGCTCTGATGCCGCCGTGTTCCGGCTGTCAGCGCAGGGGCGCCCGGTTCT
TTTTGTCAAGACCGACCTGTCCGGTGCCCTGAATGAACTGCAGGACGAGGCAGCGCGGCTATCGTGGCTG
GCCACGACGGGCGTTCCTTGCGCAGCTGTGCTCGACGTTGTCACTGAAGCGGGAAGGGACTGGCTGCTAT
TGGGCGAAGTGCCGGGGCAGGATCTCCTGTCATCTCACCTTGCTCCTGCCGAGAAAGTATCCATCATGGC
TGATGCAATGCGGCGGCTGCATACGCTTGATCCGGCTACCTGCCCATTCGACCACCAAGCGAAACATCGC
ATCGAGCGAGCACGTACTCGGATGGAAGCCGGTCTTGTCGATCAGGATGATCTGGACGAAGAGCATCAGG
GGCTCGCGCCAGCCGAACTGTTCGCCAGGCTCAAGGCGCGCATGCCCGACGGCGATGATCTCGTCGTGAC
CCATGGCGATGCCTGCTTGCCGAATATCATGGTGGAAAATGGCCGCTTTTCTGGATTCATCGACTGTGGC
CGGCTGGGTGTGGCGGACCGCTATCAGGACATAGCGTTGGCTACCCGTGATATTGCTGAAGAGCTTGGCG
GCGAATGGGCTGACCGCTTCCTCGTGCTTTACGGTATCGCCGCTCCCGATTCGCAGCGCATCGCCTTCTA
TCGCCTTCTTGACGAGTTCTTCTGAGGGGATCAATTCTCTAGAGCTCGCTGATCAGCCTCGACTGTGCCT
TCTAGTTGCCAGCCATCTGTTGTTTGCCCCTCCCCCGTGCCTTCCTTGACCCTGGAAGGTGCCACTCCCA
CTGTCCTTTCCTAATAAAATGAGGAAATTGCATCGCATTGTCTGAGTAGGTGTCATTCTATTCTGGGGGG
TGGGGTGGGGCAGGACAGCAAGGGGGAGGATTGGGAAGACAATAGCAGGCATGCTGGGGATGCGGTGGGC
TCTATGGCTTCTGAGGCGGAAAAAACCAGCTGGGGCTCGACTAGAGCTTGCGGAACCCTTCATCAGTCAG
GTACATAATATAACTTCGTATAATGTATGCTATACGAAGTTATTAGGTGGATCCACTAGTTCTAGAGCGG
CCGCCACCGCGGTGGAGCTCCAGCTTTTGTTTGGTGTGACATCAAGATAAAGAGCGGAGGTGGATGGGGA
TGGAAGATGATGCTCCTATCCTCCCTGCCTGAAACCTGTTCTACCAATTATAGATCAAATGCCCTAAAAT
GTAGTGACCCGTGAAAAGGACAAATAAAGCAATGAATACATTTTCAGTCGTCCTATTTTTATTTCTGGGG
ACTCTATTCAGAAGGACGTATCCAGATCAGTTTTCCCTTGGTTCATAAACTCGAGAGAGCCTGTTTTTAT
AAAGAAAACCTGGAATCTTAAGTAAGACATAATCATTCCTTCTCCTTTCCTTATCTCTAATTTAAACATC
TCTATTTTTCCCAAATGTTTTATCTCACGGTGTTTTCAGACCCTTCACTTTCCTATCCCCCATCCTAAAT
AAATTTTTACATTTAAAAAATGAAAAAATAATTTTCAAAATATTGTCTGATAAGACTAGCATCTTACTAA
CTTCATTGGTTTGGCTTCTGTTTCACTAGAATGCTAGTTCTTAAGTTTGTAGTTAAGCTATGGCCACTCA
ATAGCTTTCACCAATCCTTCCACCAAGTTAGGCCTTTACTACATCATCCTTAGGCAAATGGGTGATGAAC
TATCTTTTCTTTCCTTTACTCTGTCATCTACAGTGATGACAGAATTATCTTTCCAAGGAATTATTCTGGT
AATATCATGACGGCCTGTAGAGCAGATTTCTCCCTTTAGTGAGGGTTAATTTCGAGCTTGGCGTAATCAT
GGTCATAGCTGTTTCCTGTGTGAAATTGTTATCCGCTCACAATTCCACACAACATACGAGCCGGAAGCAT
AAAGTGTAAAGCCTGGGGTGCCTAATGAGTGAGCTAACTCACATTAATTGCGTTGCGCTCACTGCCCGCT
TTCCAGTCGGGAAACCTGTCGTGCCAGCTGCATTAATGAATCGGCCAACGCGCGGGGAGAGGCGGTTTGC
GTATTGGGCGCTCTTCCGCTTCCTCGCTCACTGACTCGCTGCGCTCGGTCGTTCGGCTGCGGCGAGCGGT
ATCAGCTCACTCAAAGGCGGTAATACGGTTATCCACAGAATCAGGGGATAACGCAGGAAAGAACATGTGA
GCAAAAGGCCAGCAAAAGGCCAGGAACCGTAAAAAGGCCGCGTTGCTGGCGTTTTTCCATAGGCTCCGCC
CCCCTGACGAGCATCACAAAAATCGACGCTCAAGTCAGAGGTGGCGAAACCCGACAGGACTATAAAGATA
CCAGGCGTTTCCCCCTGGAAGCTCCCTCGTGCGCTCTCCTGTTCCGACCCTGCCGCTTACCGGATACCTG
TCCGCCTTTCTCCCTTCGGGAAGCGTGGCGCTTTCTCATAGCTCACGCTGTAGGTATCTCAGTTCGGTGT
AGGTCGTTCGCTCCAAGCTGGGCTGTGTGCACGAACCCCCCGTTCAGCCCGACCGCTGCGCCTTATCCGG
TAACTATCGTCTTGAGTCCAACCCGGTAAGACACGACTTATCGCCACTGGCAGCAGCCACTGGTAACAGG
ATTAGCAGAGCGAGGTATGTAGGCGGTGCTACAGAGTTCTTGAAGTGGTGGCCTAACTACGGCTACACTA
GAAGAACAGTATTTGGTATCTGCGCTCTGCTGAAGCCAGTTACCTTCGGAAAAAGAGTTGGTAGCTCTTG
ATCCGGCAAACAAACCACCGCTGGTAGCGGTGGTTTTTTTGTTTGCAAGCAGCAGATTACGCGCAGAAAA
AAAGGATCTCAAGAAGATCCTTTGATCTTTTCTACGGGGTCTGACGCTCAGTGGAACGAAAACTCACGTT
AAGGGATTTTGGTCATGAGATTATCAAAAAGGATCTTCACCTAGATCCTTTTAAATTAAAAATGAAGTTT
TAAATCAATCTAAAGTATATATGAGTAAACTTGGTCTGACAGTTACCAATGCTTAATCAGTGAGGCACCT
ATCTCAGCGATCTGTCTATTTCGTTCATCCATAGTTGCCTGACTCCCCGTCGTGTAGATAACTACGATAC
GGGAGGGCTTACCATCTGGCCCCAGTGCTGCAATGATACCGCGAGACCCACGCTCACCGGCTCCAGATTT
ATCAGCAATAAACCAGCCAGCCGGAAGGGCCGAGCGCAGAAGTGGTCCTGCAACTTTATCCGCCTCCATC
CAGTCTATTAATTGTTGCCGGGAAGCTAGAGTAAGTAGTTCGCCAGTTAATAGTTTGCGCAACGTTGTTG
CCATTGCTACAGGCATCGTGGTGTCACGCTCGTCGTTTGGTATGGCTTCATTCAGCTCCGGTTCCCAACG
ATCAAGGCGAGTTACATGATCCCCCATGTTGTGCAAAAAAGCGGTTAGCTCCTTCGGTCCTCCGATCGTT
GTCAGAAGTAAGTTGGCCGCAGTGTTATCACTCATGGTTATGGCAGCACTGCATAATTCTCTTACTGTCA
TGCCATCCGTAAGATGCTTTTCTGTGACTGGTGAGTACTCAACCAAGTCATTCTGAGAATAGTGTATGCG
GCGACCGAGTTGCTCTTGCCCGGCGTCAATACGGGATAATACCGCGCCACATAGCAGAACTTTAAAAGTG
CTCATCATTGGAAAACGTTCTTCGGGGCGAAAACTCTCAAGGATCTTACCGCTGTTGAGATCCAGTTCGA
TGTAACCCACTCGTGCACCCAACTGATCTTCAGCATCTTTTACTTTCACCAGCGTTTCTGGGTGAGCAAA
AACAGGAAGGCAAAATGCCGCAAAAAAGGGAATAAGGGCGACACGGAAATGTTGAATACTCATACTCTTC
CTTTTTCAATATTATTGAAGCATTTATCAGGGTTATTGTCTCATGAGCGGATACATATTTGAATGTATTT
AGAAAAATAAACAAATAGGGGTTCCGCGCACATTTCCCCGAAAAGTGCCACCTAAATTGTAAGCGTTAAT
ATTTTGTTAAAATTCGCGTTAAATTTTTGTTAAATCAGCTCATTTTTTAACCAATAGGCCGAAATCGGCA
AAATCCCTTATAAATCAAAAGAATAGACCGAGATAGGGT
[37 nt withheld, positions 6550-6586]
AAAGAACGTGGACTCCAACGTCAAAGG
[49 nt withheld, positions 6614-6662]
T
[91 nt withheld, positions 6664-6754]
G
[124 nt withheld, positions 6756-6879]
CCCATTCGCCATTCAGGCTGCGCAACTGTTGGGAAGGGCGATCGGTGCGGGCCTCTTCGCTATTACGCCA
GCTGGCG
Features (pLannotate 1.2.2; 21 found; start..end, strand, type, name):
     88..106     +  promoter       T7 promoter: promoter for bacteriophage T7 RNA polymerase
    115..169     -  misc_feature   MCS (fragment): pBluescript multiple cloning site
    284..490     +  CDS            SCGB3A2 (fragment): SG3A2_HUMAN - Also known as PNSP1, UGRP1. Experimental evidence at protein level: Swiss-Prot protein existence level 1. Secreted cytokine-like protein (PubMed:12847263). Binds to the scavenger receptor MARCO (PubMed:12847263). Can also bind to pathogens including the Gram-positive bacterium L.monocytogenes, the Gram-negative bacterium P.aeruginosa, and yeast (PubMed:12847263). Strongly inhibits phospholipase A2 (PLA2G1B) activity (PubMed:24213919). Seems to have anti-inflammatory effects in respiratory epithelium (By similarity). Also has anti-fibrotic activity in lung (PubMed:24213919). May p
    935..1636    +  CDS            TagBFP: monomeric blue fluorescent protein mammalian codon-optimized
   1671..1704    -  protein_bind   loxP: Cre-mediated recombination occurs in the 8-bp core sequence (GCATACAT). Cre recombinase
   1765..2262    +  promoter       PGK promoter: mouse phosphoglycerate kinase 1 promoter
   2302..3105    +  CDS            NeoR/KanR: aminoglycoside phosphotransferase from Tn5; aph(3')-II (or nptII); confers resistance to neomycin, kanamycin, and G418 (Geneticin®)
   3143..3367    +  polyA_signal   bGH poly(A) signal: bovine growth hormone polyadenylation signal
   3371..3392    +  promoter       SV40 promoter (fragment): SV40 enhancer and early promoter
   3440..3473    -  protein_bind   loxP: Cre-mediated recombination occurs in the 8-bp core sequence (GCATACAT). Cre recombinase
   3479..3520    -  misc_feature   MCS (fragment): pBluescript multiple cloning site
   4233..4251    -  promoter       T3 promoter: promoter for bacteriophage T3 RNA polymerase
   4296..4312    -  protein_bind   lac operator: The lac repressor binds to the lac operator to inhibit transcription in E. coli. This inhibition can be relieved by adding lactose or isopropyl-β-D-thiogalactopyranoside (IPTG). lac repressor encoded by lacI
   4320..4350    -  promoter       lac promoter: promoter for the E. coli lac operon
   4365..4386    -  protein_bind   CAP binding site: CAP binding activates transcription in the presence of cAMP. E. coli catabolite activator protein
   4399..4491    -  CDS            lacI (fragment): lac repressor; lacI; The lac repressor binds to the lac operator to inhibit transcription in E. coli. This inhibition can be relieved by adding lactose or isopropyl-β-D-thiogalactopyranoside (IPTG).
   4674..5262    -  rep_origin     ori: high-copy-number ColE1/pMB1/pBR322/pUC origin of replication
   5433..6293    -  CDS            AmpR: β-lactamase; bla; confers resistance to ampicillin, carbenicillin, and related antibiotics
   6294..6398    -  promoter       AmpR promoter: bla
   6451..6879    -  rep_origin     f1 ori (sequence partly withheld): f1 bacteriophage origin of replication; arrow indicates direction of (+) strand synthesis
   6884..85      -  CDS            lacZα (fragment) (across the origin): LacZα fragment of β-galactosidase; lacZ fragment
