[The description below was written by a language model from this plasmid's Addgene catalogue record and pLannotate feature annotations shown in this document.]
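Description:
pSCGB3A2_HL-P2A-TagBFP-PGK-NeoR-SCGB3A2_HR is a homology-directed repair donor plasmid for knocking a blue fluorescent reporter into the human SCGB3A2 locus. It is built on a PL451-derived, pBluescript-type backbone and is catalogued as a mammalian expression vector. In E. coli it is maintained at high copy through a ColE1/pUC origin with ampicillin resistance. The backbone also retains an f1 origin, lac promoter/operator and lacZα remnants, and T7 and T3 promoters flanking the cloned region.

The targeting cassette lies between left and right SCGB3A2 homology arms. The feature table detects a fragment of the SCGB3A2 coding sequence within the left arm, consistent with the stated design of inserting the reporter at the end of the endogenous coding sequence. The P2A element named in the plasmid title is not separately annotated, and neither is the right arm, which presumably occupies the unannotated stretch after the second loxP site. A mammalian codon-optimised TagBFP follows the left arm. After correct integration, TagBFP should be transcribed from the native SCGB3A2 promoter as part of the same message. Ribosomal skipping at the 2A peptide should then release it as a separate protein, so blue fluorescence reports endogenous gene activity without a fusion to the secreted protein.

Downstream sits a selection cassette with the mouse PGK promoter driving NeoR and a bGH polyadenylation signal. It allows G418 enrichment of targeted cells, and the two loxP sites bracketing it should allow later removal with Cre recombinase. The associated work concerns pluripotent stem cell-derived SCGB3A2-positive airway epithelium, where such a reporter line would allow these cells to be identified and isolated. The nuclease used with this donor is not stated in the record.
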