Addgene plasmid #126697: pSCGB3A2_HL-P2A-TagBFP-PGK-NeoR-SCGB3A2_HR
Purpose: donor vector for targeting a 2A peptide followed by blue fluorescent reporter to the human SCGB3A2 locus at the end of the endogenous coding sequence
Depositing lab: Darrell Kotton. Depositing organization: Boston University Medical Campus. Publication: Single-Cell Transcriptomic Profiling of Pluripotent Stem Cell-Derived SCGB3A2+ Airway Epithelium. McCauley KB, Alysandratos KD, Jacob A, Hawkins F, Caballero IS, Vedaie M, Yang W, Slovik KJ, Morley M, Carraro G, Kook S, Guttentag SH, Stripp BR, Morrisey EE, Kotton DN. Stem Cell Reports. 2018 May 8;10(5):1579-1595. doi: 10.1016/j.stemcr.2018.03.013. Epub 2018 Apr 12. PubMed 29657097.
Backbone
  Vector backbone: PL451(ATCC)
  Backbone manufacturer: Derived in Kotton lab
  Backbone size w/o insert (bp): 6254
  Vector type: Mammalian Expression
  Selectable markers: Neomycin (select with G418)
Growth in bacteria
  Bacterial resistance: Ampicillin, 100 μg/mL
  Growth temperature: 37°C
  Growth strain: DH5alpha
  Copy number: High Copy
Gene/Insert
  Gene/Insert name: TagBFP
  Insert size (bp): 702
  Cloning method: Restriction Enzyme; 5′ cloning site Unknown (unknown if destroyed); 3′ cloning site Unknown (unknown if destroyed)
Resource information
  A portion of this plasmid was derived from a plasmid made by: Morrissey Laboratory
Terms and licenses: Academic/Nonprofit Terms; Industry Terms: Not Available to Industry
How to cite: pSCGB3A2_HL-P2A-TagBFP-PGK-NeoR-SCGB3A2_HR was a gift from Darrell Kotton (Addgene plasmid # 126697 ; http://n2t.net/addgene:126697 ; RRID:Addgene_126697)
